>Addgene plasmid #76783 | MTOR gRNA (BRDN0001147813) | addgene full sequence | sequence record 186498 | Addgene Assembled Sequence
CCCGGGTGCAAAGATGGATAAAGTTTTAAACAGAGAGGAATCTTTGCAGCTAATGGACCTTCTAGGTCTT
GAAAGGAGTGGGAATTGGCTCCGGTGCCCGTCAGTGGGCAGAGCGCACATCGCCCACAGTCCCCGAGAAG
TTGGGGGGAGGGGTCGGCAATTGATCCGGTGCCTAGAGAAGGTGGCGCGGGGTAAACTGGGAAAGTGATG
TCGTGTACTGGCTCCGCCTTTTTCCCGAGGGTGGGGGAGAACCGTATATAAGTGCAGTAGTCGCCGTGAA
CGTTCTTTTTCGCAACGGGTTTGCCGCCAGAACACAGGTAAGTGCCGTGTGTGGTTCCCGCGGGCCTGGC
CTCTTTACGGGTTATGGCCCTTGCGTGCCTTGAATTACTTCCACCTGGCTGCAGTACGTGATTCTTGATC
CCGAGCTTCGGGTTGGAAGTGGGTGGGAGAGTTCGAGGCCTTGCGCTTAAGGAGCCCCTTCGCCTCGTGC
TTGAGTTGAGGCCTGGCCTGGGCGCTGGGGCCGCCGCGTGCGAATCTGGTGGCACCTTCGCGCCTGTCTC
GCTGCTTTCGATAAGTCTCTAGCCATTTAAAATTTTTGATGACCTGCTGCGACGCTTTTTTTCTGGCAAG
ATAGTCTTGTAAATGCGGGCCAAGATCTGCACACTGGTATTTCGGTTTTTGGGGCCGCGGGCGGCGACGG
GGCCCGTGCGTCCCAGCGCACATGTTCGGCGAGGCGGGGCCTGCGAGCGCGGCCACCGAGAATCGGACGG
GGGTAGTCTCAAGCTGGCCGGCCTGCTCTGGTGCCTGGCCTCGCGCCGCCGTGTATCGCCCCGCCCTGGG
CGGCAAGGCTGGCCCGGTCGGCACCAGTTGCGTGAGCGGAAAGATGGCCGCTTCCCGGCCCTGCTGCAGG
GAGCTCAAAATGGAGGACGCGGCGCTCGGGAGAGCGGGCGGGTGAGTCACCCACACAAAGGAAAAGGGCC
TTTCCGTCCTCAGCCGTCGCTTCATGTGACTCCACGGAGTACCGGGCGCCGTCCAGGCACCTCGATTAGT
TCTCGAGCTTTTGGAGTACGTCGTCTTTAGGTTGGGGGGAGGGGTTTTATGCGATGGAGTTTCCCCACAC
TGAGTGGGTGGAGACTGAAGTTAGGCCAGCTTGGCACTTGATGTAATTCTCCTTGGAATTTGCCCTTTTT
GAGTTTGGATCTTGGTTCATTCTCAAGCCTCAGACAGTGGTTCAAAGTTTTTTTCTTCCATTTCAGGTGT
CGTGACGTACGGCCACCATGACCGAGTACAAGCCCACGGTGCGCCTCGCCACCCGCGACGACGTCCCCAG
GGCCGTACGCACCCTCGCCGCCGCGTTCGCCGACTACCCCGCCACGCGCCACACCGTCGATCCGGACCGC
CACATCGAGCGGGTCACCGAGCTGCAAGAACTCTTCCTCACGCGCGTCGGGCTCGACATCGGCAAGGTGT
GGGTCGCGGACGACGGCGCCGCCGTGGCGGTCTGGACCACGCCGGAGAGCGTCGAAGCGGGGGCGGTGTT
CGCCGAGATCGGCCCGCGCATGGCCGAGTTGAGCGGTTCCCGGCTGGCCGCGCAGCAACAGATGGAAGGC
CTCCTGGCGCCGCACCGGCCCAAGGAGCCCGCGTGGTTCCTGGCCACCGTCGGAGTCTCGCCCGACCACC
AGGGCAAGGGTCTGGGCAGCGCCGTCGTGCTCCCCGGAGTGGAGGCGGCCGAGCGCGCCGGGGTGCCCGC
CTTCCTGGAGACCTCCGCGCCCCGCAACCTCCCCTTCTACGAGCGGCTCGGCTTCACCGTCACCGCCGAC
GTCGAGGTGCCCGAAGGACCGCGCACCTGGTGCATGACCCGCAAGCCCGGTGCCTGAACGCGTTAAGTCG
ACAATCAACCTCTGGATTACAAAATTTGTGAAAGATTGACTGGTATTCTTAACTATGTTGCTCCTTTTAC
GCTATGTGGATACGCTGCTTTAATGCCTTTGTATCATGCTATTGCTTCCCGTATGGCTTTCATTTTCTCC
TCCTTGTATAAATCCTGGTTGCTGTCTCTTTATGAGGAGTTGTGGCCCGTTGTCAGGCAACGTGGCGTGG
TGTGCACTGTGTTTGCTGACGCAACCCCCACTGGTTGGGGCATTGCCACCACCTGTCAGCTCCTTTCCGG
GACTTTCGCTTTCCCCCTCCCTATTGCCACGGCGGAACTCATCGCCGCCTGCCTTGCCCGCTGCTGGACA
GGGGCTCGGCTGTTGGGCACTGACAATTCCGTGGTGTTGTCGGGGAAATCATCGTCCTTTCCTTGGCTGC
TCGCCTGTGTTGCCACCTGGATTCTGCGCGGGACGTCCTTCTGCTACGTCCCTTCGGCCCTCAATCCAGC
GGACCTTCCTTCCCGCGGCCTGCTGCCGGCTCTGCGGCCTCTTCCGCGTCTTCGCCTTCGCCCTCAGACG
AGTCGGATCTCCCTTTGGGCCGCCTCCCCGCGTCGACTTTAAGACCAATGACTTACAAGGCAGCTGTAGA
TCTTAGCCACTTTTTAAAAGAAAAGGGGGGACTGGAAGGGCTAATTCACTCCCAACGAAGACAAGATCTG
CTTTTTGCTTGTACTGGGTCTCTCTGGTTAGACCAGATCTGAGCCTGGGAGCTCTCTGGCTAACTAGGGA
ACCCACTGCTTAAGCCTCAATAAAGCTTGCCTTGAGTGCTTCAAGTAGTGTGTGCCCGTCTGTTGTGTGA
CTCTGGTAACTAGAGATCCCTCAGACCCTTTTAGTCAGTGTGGAAAATCTCTAGCAGTACGTATAGTAGT
TCATGTCATCTTATTATTCAGTATTTATAACTTGCAAAGAAATGAATATCAGAGAGTGAGAGGAACTTGT
TTATTGCAGCTTATAATGGTTACAAATAAAGCAATAGCATCACAAATTTCACAAATAAAGCATTTTTTTC
ACTGCATTCTAGTTGTGGTTTGTCCAAACTCATCAATGTATCTTATCATGTCTGGCTCTAGCTATCCCGC
CCCTAACTCCGCCCATCCCGCCCCTAACTCCGCCCAGTTCCGCCCATTCTCCGCCCCATGGCTGACTAAT
TTTTTTTATTTATGCAGAGGCCGAGGCCGCCTCGGCCTCTGAGCTATTCCAGAAGTAGTGAGGAGGCTTT
TTTGGAGGCCTAGGGACGTACCCAATTCGCCCTATAGTGAGTCGTATTACGCGCGCTCACTGGCCGTCGT
TTTACAACGTCGTGACTGGGAAAACCCTGGCGTTACCCAACTTAATCGCCTTGCAGCACATCCCCCTTTC
GCCAGCTGGCGTAATAGCGAAGAGGCCCGCACCGATCGCCCTTCCCAACAGTTGCGCAGCCTGAATGGCG
AATGGG
[124 nt withheld, positions 3367-3490]
C
[91 nt withheld, positions 3492-3582]
A
[49 nt withheld, positions 3584-3632]
CCTTTGACGTTGGAGTCCACGTTCTTT
[37 nt withheld, positions 3660-3696]
ACCCTATCTCGGTCTATTCTTTTGATTTATAAGGGATTTTGCCGATTTCGGCCTATTGGTTAAAAAATGA
GCTGATTTAACAAAAATTTAACGCGAATTTTAACAAAATATTAACGCTTACAATTTAGGTGGCACTTTTC
GGGGAAATGTGCGCGGAACCCCTATTTGTTTATTTTTCTAAATACATTCAAATATGTATCCGCTCATGAG
ACAATAACCCTGATAAATGCTTCAATAATATTGAAAAAGGAAGAGTATGAGTATTCAACATTTCCGTGTC
GCCCTTATTCCCTTTTTTGCGGCATTTTGCCTTCCTGTTTTTGCTCACCCAGAAACGCTGGTGAAAGTAA
AAGATGCTGAAGATCAGTTGGGTGCACGAGTGGGTTACATCGAACTGGATCTCAACAGCGGTAAGATCCT
TGAGAGTTTTCGCCCCGAAGAACGTTTTCCAATGATGAGCACTTTTAAAGTTCTGCTATGTGGCGCGGTA
TTATCCCGTATTGACGCCGGGCAAGAGCAACTCGGTCGCCGCATACACTATTCTCAGAATGACTTGGTTG
AGTACTCACCAGTCACAGAAAAGCATCTTACGGATGGCATGACAGTAAGAGAATTATGCAGTGCTGCCAT
AACCATGAGTGATAACACTGCGGCCAACTTACTTCTGACAACGATCGGAGGACCGAAGGAGCTAACCGCT
TTTTTGCACAACATGGGGGATCATGTAACTCGCCTTGATCGTTGGGAACCGGAGCTGAATGAAGCCATAC
CAAACGACGAGCGTGACACCACGATGCCTGTAGCAATGGCAACAACGTTGCGCAAACTATTAACTGGCGA
ACTACTTACTCTAGCTTCCCGGCAACAATTAATAGACTGGATGGAGGCGGATAAAGTTGCAGGACCACTT
CTGCGCTCGGCCCTTCCGGCTGGCTGGTTTATTGCTGATAAATCTGGAGCCGGTGAGCGTGGGTCTCGCG
GTATCATTGCAGCACTGGGGCCAGATGGTAAGCCCTCCCGTATCGTAGTTATCTACACGACGGGGAGTCA
GGCAACTATGGATGAACGAAATAGACAGATCGCTGAGATAGGTGCCTCACTGATTAAGCATTGGTAACTG
TCAGACCAAGTTTACTCATATATACTTTAGATTGATTTAAAACTTCATTTTTAATTTAAAAGGATCTAGG
TGAAGATCCTTTTTGATAATCTCATGACCAAAATCCCTTAACGTGAGTTTTCGTTCCACTGAGCGTCAGA
CCCCGTAGAAAAGATCAAAGGATCTTCTTGAGATCCTTTTTTTCTGCGCGTAATCTGCTGCTTGCAAACA
AAAAAACCACCGCTACCAGCGGTGGTTTGTTTGCCGGATCAAGAGCTACCAACTCTTTTTCCGAAGGTAA
CTGGCTTCAGCAGAGCGCAGATACCAAATACTGTTCTTCTAGTGTAGCCGTAGTTAGGCCACCACTTCAA
GAACTCTGTAGCACCGCCTACATACCTCGCTCTGCTAATCCTGTTACCAGTGGCTGCTGCCAGTGGCGAT
AAGTCGTGTCTTACCGGGTTGGACTCAAGACGATAGTTACCGGATAAGGCGCAGCGGTCGGGCTGAACGG
GGGGTTCGTGCACACAGCCCAGCTTGGAGCGAACGACCTACACCGAACTGAGATACCTACAGCGTGAGCT
ATGAGAAAGCGCCACGCTTCCCGAAGGGAGAAAGGCGGACAGGTATCCGGTAAGCGGCAGGGTCGGAACA
GGAGAGCGCACGAGGGAGCTTCCAGGGGGAAACGCCTGGTATCTTTATAGTCCTGTCGGGTTTCGCCACC
TCTGACTTGAGCGTCGATTTTTGTGATGCTCGTCAGGGGGGCGGAGCCTATGGAAAAACGCCAGCAACGC
GGCCTTTTTACGGTTCCTGGCCTTTTGCTGGCCTTTTGCTCACATGTTCTTTCCTGCGTTATCCCCTGAT
TCTGTGGATAACCGTATTACCGCCTTTGAGTGAGCTGATACCGCTCGCCGCAGCCGAACGACCGAGCGCA
GCGAGTCAGTGAGCGAGGAAGCGGAAGAGCGCCCAATACGCAAACCGCCTCTCCCCGCGCGTTGGCCGAT
TCATTAATGCAGCTGGCACGACAGGTTTCCCGACTGGAAAGCGGGCAGTGAGCGCAACGCAATTAATGTG
AGTTAGCTCACTCATTAGGCACCCCAGGCTTTACACTTTATGCTTCCGGCTCGTATGTTGTGTGGAATTG
TGAGCGGATAACAATTTCACACAGGAAACAGCTATGACCATGATTACGCCAAGCGCGCAATTAACCCTCA
CTAAAGGGAACAAAAGCTGGAGCTGCAAGCTTAATGTAGTCTTATGCAATACTCTTGTAGTCTTGCAACA
TGGTAACGATGAGTTAGCAACATGCCTTACAAGGAGAGAAAAAGCACCGTGCATGCCGATTGGTGGAAGT
AAGGTGGTACGATCGTGCCTTATTAGGAAGGCAACAGACGGGTCTGACATGGATTGGACGAACCACTGAA
TTGCCGCATTGCAGAGATATTGTATTTAAGTGCCTAGCTCGATACATAAACGGGTCTCTCTGGTTAGACC
AGATCTGAGCCTGGGAGCTCTCTGGCTAACTAGGGAACCCACTGCTTAAGCCTCAATAAAGCTTGCCTTG
AGTGCTTCAAGTAGTGTGTGCCCGTCTGTTGTGTGACTCTGGTAACTAGAGATCCCTCAGACCCTTTTAG
TCAGTGTGGAAAATCTCTAGCAGTGGCGCCCGAACAGGGACTTGAAAGCGAAAGGGAAACCAGAGGAGCT
CTCTCGACGCAGGACTCGGCTTGCTGAAGCGCGCACGGCAAGAGGCGAGGGGCGGCGACTGGTGAGTACG
CCAAAAATTTTGACTAGCGGAGGCTAGAAGGAGAGAGATGGGTGCGAGAGCGTCAGTATTAAGCGGGGGA
GAATTAGATCGCGATGGGAAAAAATTCGGTTAAGGCCAGGGGGAAAGAAAAAATATAAATTAAAACATAT
AGTATGGGCAAGCAGGGAGCTAGAACGATTCGCAGTTAATCCTGGCCTGTTAGAAACATCAGAAGGCTGT
AGACAAATACTGGGACAGCTACAACCATCCCTTCAGACAGGATCAGAAGAACTTAGATCATTATATAATA
CAGTAGCAACCCTCTATTGTGTGCATCAAAGGATAGAGATAAAAGACACCAAGGAAGCTTTAGACAAGAT
AGAGGAAGAGCAAAACAAAAGTAAGACCACCGCACAGCAAGCGGCCGCTGATCTTCAGACCTGGAGGAGG
AGATATGAGGGACAATTGGAGAAGTGAATTATATAAATATAAAGTAGTAAAAATTGAACCATTAGGAGTA
GCACCCACCAAGGCAAAGAGAAGAGTGGTGCAGAGAGAAAAAAGAGCAGTGGGAATAGGAGCTTTGTTCC
TTGGGTTCTTGGGAGCAGCAGGAAGCACTATGGGCGCAGCGTCAATGACGCTGACGGTACAGGCCAGACA
ATTATTGTCTGGTATAGTGCAGCAGCAGAACAATTTGCTGAGGGCTATTGAGGCGCAACAGCATCTGTTG
CAACTCACAGTCTGGGGCATCAAGCAGCTCCAGGCAAGAATCCTGGCTGTGGAAAGATACCTAAAGGATC
AACAGCTCCTGGGGATTTGGGGTTGCTCTGGAAAACTCATTTGCACCACTGCTGTGCCTTGGAATGCTAG
TTGGAGTAATAAATCTCTGGAACAGATTTGGAATCACACGACCTGGATGGAGTGGGACAGAGAAATTAAC
AATTACACAAGCTTAATACACTCCTTAATTGAAGAATCGCAAAACCAGCAAGAAAAGAATGAACAAGAAT
TATTGGAATTAGATAAATGGGCAAGTTTGTGGAATTGGTTTAACATAACAAATTGGCTGTGGTATATAAA
ATTATTCATAATGATAGTAGGAGGCTTGGTAGGTTTAAGAATAGTTTTTGCTGTACTTTCTATAGTGAAT
AGAGTTAGGCAGGGATATTCACCATTATCGTTTCAGACCCACCTCCCAACCCCGAGGGGACCCAGAGAGG
GCCTATTTCCCATGATTCCTTCATATTTGCATATACGATACAAGGCTGTTAGAGAGATAATTAGAATTAA
TTTGACTGTAAACACAAAGATATTAGTACAAAATACGTGACGTAGAAAGTAATAATTTCTTGGGTAGTTT
GCAGTTTTAAAATTATGTTTTAAAATGGACTATCATATGCTTACCGTAACTTGAAAGTATTTCGATTTCT
TGGCTTTATATATCTTGTGGAAAGGACGAAACACCGGTGAAGGGGGTAATGTGACGGTTTTAGAGCTAGA
AATAGCAAGTTAAAATAAGGCTAGTCCGTTATCAACTTGAAAAAGTGGCACCGAGTCGGTGCTTTTTTAA
GCTTGGCGTAACTAGATCTTGAGACAAATGGCAGTATTCATCCACAATTTTAAAAGAAAAGGGGGGATTG
GGGGGTACAGTGCAGGGGAAAGAATAGTAGACATAATAGCAACAGACATACAAACTAAAGAATTACAAAA
ACAAATTACAAAAATTCAAAATTTTCGGGTTTATTACAGGGACAGCAGAGATCCACTTTGGCGCCGGCTC
GAGGGGG
Features (pLannotate 1.2.2; 29 found; start..end, strand, type, name):
     14..80      +  CDS            small t antigen (fragment): SV40 (simian virus 40) small t antigen
    106..317     +  promoter       EF-1α core promoter: core promoter for human elongation factor EF-1α
    318..1256    +  intron         EF-1α intron A: intron upstream of the start codon of human EF-1α
   1278..1877    +  CDS            PuroR (fragment): puromycin N-acetyltransferase; pac from Streptomyces; confers resistance to puromycin
   1893..2481    +  misc_feature   WPRE: woodchuck hepatitis virus posttranscriptional regulatory element
   2532..2551    +  misc_feature   cPPT/CTS (fragment): central polypurine tract and central termination sequence of HIV-1
   2553..2786    +  LTR            3' LTR (ΔU3): self-inactivating 3' long terminal repeat (LTR) from HIV-1
   2864..2985    +  polyA_signal   SV40 poly(A) signal: SV40 polyadenylation signal
   3025..3160    +  rep_origin     SV40 ori: SV40 origin of replication
   3181..3199    -  promoter       T7 promoter: promoter for bacteriophage T7 RNA polymerase
   3207..3362    +  CDS            lacZα (fragment): LacZα fragment of β-galactosidase; lacZ fragment
   3367..3795    +  rep_origin     f1 ori (sequence partly withheld): f1 bacteriophage origin of replication; arrow indicates direction of (+) strand synthesis
   3848..3952    +  promoter       AmpR promoter: bla
   3953..4813    +  CDS            AmpR: β-lactamase; bla; confers resistance to ampicillin, carbenicillin, and related antibiotics
   4984..5572    +  rep_origin     ori: high-copy-number ColE1/pMB1/pBR322/pUC origin of replication
   5755..5847    +  CDS            lacI (fragment): lac repressor; lacI; The lac repressor binds to the lac operator to inhibit transcription in E. coli. This inhibition can be relieved by adding lactose or isopropyl-β-D-thiogalactopyranoside (IPTG).
   5860..5881    +  protein_bind   CAP binding site: CAP binding activates transcription in the presence of cAMP. E. coli catabolite activator protein
   5896..5926    +  promoter       lac promoter: promoter for the E. coli lac operon
   5934..5950    +  protein_bind   lac operator: The lac repressor binds to the lac operator to inhibit transcription in E. coli. This inhibition can be relieved by adding lactose or isopropyl-β-D-thiogalactopyranoside (IPTG). lac repressor encoded by lacI
   5995..6013    +  promoter       T3 promoter: promoter for bacteriophage T3 RNA polymerase
   6041..6267    +  promoter       RSV promoter: Rous sarcoma virus enhancer/promoter
   6268..6448    +  LTR            5' LTR (truncated): truncated 5' long terminal repeat (LTR) from HIV-1
   6495..6620    +  misc_feature   HIV-1 Ψ: packaging signal of human immunodeficiency virus type 1
   6604..6967    +  CDS            HIV-1 gag (fragment): gag protein from human immunodeficiency virus 1; gag
   7113..7346    +  misc_feature   RRE: The Rev response element (RRE) of HIV-1 allows for Rev-dependent mRNA export from the nucleus to the cytoplasm.
   7723..7749    +  CDS            Rev (fragment): human immunodeficiency virus 1 (HIV-1) Rev protein; rev; enhances nuclear export of unspliced and incompletely spliced viral mRNAs
   7753..7993    +  promoter       U6 promoter: RNA polymerase III promoter for human U6 snRNA
   8023..8098    +  misc_RNA       gRNA scaffold: guide RNA scaffold for the Streptococcus pyogenes CRISPR/Cas9 system
   8154..8271    +  misc_feature   cPPT/CTS: central polypurine tract and central termination sequence of HIV-1
