[The description below was written by a language model from this plasmid's Addgene catalogue record and pLannotate feature annotations shown in this document.]
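Description:
MTOR gRNA (BRDN0001147813) is a third-generation lentiviral CRISPR guide plasmid built on the lentiGuide-Puro backbone and designed to deliver a single guide RNA against human MTOR (reference transcript NM_004958.3). The assembled sequence is 8,323 nt. In bacteria it is maintained at high copy through a ColE1/pUC-type origin with ampicillin selection from the β-lactamase gene. An f1 origin, an SV40 origin and remnants of lac and phage-promoter cloning sequences are also annotated in the backbone.

The transfer cassette begins with an RSV promoter fused to a truncated HIV-1 5' LTR, which makes genomic RNA production Tat-independent. This is followed by the Ψ packaging signal with a partial gag sequence, the Rev response element for nuclear export, and a cPPT/CTS. It ends in a ΔU3 self-inactivating 3' LTR, so the integrated provirus lacks LTR promoter activity. Within this unit, a human U6 RNA polymerase III promoter drives the MTOR-targeting spacer joined to the Streptococcus pyogenes Cas9 guide scaffold. Downstream, the EF-1α core promoter with its intron A expresses puromycin N-acetyltransferase for selecting transduced mammalian cells, and a WPRE enhances transcript expression.

The plasmid does not encode Cas9. It is meant to be used with a separate Cas9 lentivector or in cell lines that already express Cas9, where it directs cleavage and knockout of MTOR. It is one clone from a human kinome gRNA collection whose guides came from work on optimised sgRNA design for higher on-target activity and fewer off-target effects. The cloning method is recorded as unknown.
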