Addgene plasmid #76783: MTOR gRNA (BRDN0001147813)
Purpose: 3rd generation lentiviral gRNA plasmid targeting human MTOR
Depositing lab: John Doench & David Root. Depositing organization: Broad Institute. Publication: Optimized sgRNA design to maximize activity and minimize off-target effects of CRISPR-Cas9. Doench JG, Fusi N, Sullender M, Hegde M, Vaimberg EW, Donovan KF, Smith I, Tothova Z, Wilen C, Orchard R, Virgin HW, Listgarten J, Root DE. Nat Biotechnol. 2016 Jan 18. doi: 10.1038/nbt.3437. PubMed 26780180.
Backbone
  Vector backbone: lentiGuide-Puro
  Backbone manufacturer: Zhang Lab (Addgene plasmid # 52963)
  Vector type: Mammalian Expression, Lentiviral, CRISPR
  Selectable markers: Puromycin
Growth in bacteria
  Bacterial resistance: Ampicillin, 100 μg/mL
  Growth temperature: 37°C
  Growth strain: DH5alpha
  Copy number: High Copy
Gene/Insert
  Gene/Insert name: MTOR (alt names: MTOR; NM_004958.3)
  gRNA/shRNA sequence: GTGAAGGGGGTAATGTGACG
  Species: H. sapiens (human)
  Entrez Gene: MTOR (a.k.a. FRAP, FRAP1, FRAP2, RAFT1, RAPT1, SKS)
  Promoter: hU6
  Cloning method: Unknown
  Sequencing primers: 5′ U6-F; 3′ pS2-R
Terms and licenses: Academic/Nonprofit Terms; Industry Terms: Not Available to Industry
Depositor comments: The gRNA was designed to target the following Genbank reference sequence(s): NM_004958.3. Note that this plasmid does NOT contain Cas9. It should be used in conjunction with lentiCas9-Blast (Addgene #52962) or otherwise with cell lines already expressing Cas9. Browse the full kinome gRNA library at http://www.addgene.org/pooled-library/broadgpp-human-kinome/ or visit http://www.broadinstitute.org/rnai/public/ for detailed protocols and information.
How to cite: MTOR gRNA (BRDN0001147813) was a gift from John Doench & David Root (Addgene plasmid # 76783 ; http://n2t.net/addgene:76783 ; RRID:Addgene_76783)
