>Addgene plasmid #76783 | MTOR gRNA (BRDN0001147813) | depositor partial sequence | sequence record 144243 | Target Sequence
GTGAAGGGGGTAATGTGACG
