>Addgene plasmid #76783 | MTOR gRNA (BRDN0001147813) | addgene partial sequence | sequence record 186497 | hU6-F
AGAAAGTAATAATTTCTTGGGTAGTTTGCAGTTTTAAAATTATGTTTTAAAATGGACTATCATATGCTTA
CCGTAACTTGAAAGTATTTCGATTTCTTGGCTTTATATATCTTGTGGAAAGGACGAAACACCGGTGAAGG
GGGTAATGTGACGGTTTTAGAGCTAGAAATAGCAAGTTAAAATAAGGCTAGTCCGTTATCAACTTGAAAA
AGTGGCACCGAGTCGGTGCTTTTTTAAGCTTGGCGTAACTAGATCTTGAGACAAATGGCAGTATTCATCC
ACAATTTTAAAAGAAAAGGGGGGATTGGGGGGTACAGTGCAGGGGAAAGAATAGTAGACATAATAGCAAC
AGACATACAAACTAAAGAATTACAAAAACAAATTACAAAAATTCAAAATTTTCGGGTTTATTACAGGGAC
AGCAGAGATCCACTTTGGCGCCGGCTCGAGGGGGCCCGGGTGCAAAGATGGATAAAGTTTTAAACAGAGA
GGAATCTTTGCAGCTAATGGACCTTCTAGGTCTTGAAAGGAGTGGGAATTGGCTCCGGTGCCCGTCAGTG
GGCAGAGCGC
